>Addgene plasmid #54768 | mRuby2-C1 | addgene full sequence | sequence record 269460 | Addgene NGS Result
TACCGCCATGCATTAGTTATTAATAGTAATCAATTACGGGGTCATTAGTTCATAGCCCATATATGGAGTT
CCGCGTTACATAACTTACGGTAAATGGCCCGCCTGGCTGACCGCCCAACGACCCCCGCCCATTGACGTCA
ATAATGACGTATGTTCCCATAGTAACGCCAATAGGGACTTTCCATTGACGTCAATGGGTGGAGTATTTAC
GGTAAACTGCCCACTTGGCAGTACATCAAGTGTATCATATGCCAAGTACGCCCCCTATTGACGTCAATGA
CGGTAAATGGCCCGCCTGGCATTATGCCCAGTACATGACCTTATGGGACTTTCCTACTTGGCAGTACATC
TACGTATTAGTCATCGCTATTACCATGGTGATGCGGTTTTGGCAGTACATCAATGGGCGTGGATAGCGGT
TTGACTCACGGGGATTTCCAAGTCTCCACCCCATTGACGTCAATGGGAGTTTGTTTTGGCACCAAAATCA
ACGGGACTTTCCAAAATGTCGTAACAACTCCGCCCCATTGACGCAAATGGGCGGTAGGCGTGTACGGTGG
GAGGTCTATATAAGCAGAGCTGGTTTAGTGAACCGTCAGATCCGCTAGCGCTACCGGTCGCCACCATGGT
GTCTAAGGGCGAAGAGCTGATCAAGGAAAATATGCGTATGAAGGTGGTCATGGAAGGTTCGGTCAACGGC
CACCAATTCAAATGCACAGGTGAAGGAGAAGGCAATCCGTACATGGGAACTCAAACCATGAGGATCAAAG
TCATCGAGGGAGGACCCCTGCCATTTGCCTTTGACATTCTTGCCACGTCGTTCATGTATGGCAGCCGTAC
TTTTATCAAGTACCCGAAAGGCATTCCTGATTTCTTTAAACAGTCCTTTCCTGAGGGTTTTACTTGGGAA
AGAGTTACGAGATACGAAGATGGTGGAGTCGTCACCGTCATGCAGGACACCAGCCTTGAGGATGGCTGTC
TCGTTTACCACGTCCAAGTCAGAGGGGTAAACTTTCCCTCCAATGGTCCCGTGATGCAGAAGAAGACCAA
GGGTTGGGAGCCTAATACAGAGATGATGTATCCAGCAGATGGTGGTCTGAGGGGATACACTCATATGGCA
CTGAAAGTTGATGGTGGTGGCCATCTGTCTTGCTCTTTCGTAACAACTTACAGGTCAAAAAAGACCGTCG
GGAACATCAAGATGCCCGGTATCCATGCCGTTGATCACCGCCTGGAAAGGTTAGAGGAAAGTGACAATGA
AATGTTCGTAGTACAACGCGAACACGCAGTTGCCAAGTTCGCCGGGCTTGGTGGTGGGATGGACGAGCTG
TACAAGTCCGGACTCAGATCTCGAGCTCAAGCTTCGAATTCTGCAGTCGACGGTACCGCGGGCCCGGGAT
CCACCGGATCTAGATAACTGATCATAATCAGCCATACCACATTTGTAGAGGTTTTACTTGCTTTAAAAAA
CCTCCCACACCTCCCCCTGAACCTGAAACATAAAATGAATGCAATTGTTGTTGTTAACTTGTTTATTGCA
GCTTATAATGGTTACAAATAAAGCAATAGCATCACAAATTTCACAAATAAAGCATTTTTTTCACTGCATT
CTAGTTGTGGTTTGTCCAAACTCATCAATGTATCTTAACGCGTAAATTGTAAGCGTTAATATTTTGTTAA
AATTCGCGTTAAATTTTTGTTAAATCAGCTCATTTTTTAACCAATAGGCCGAAATCGGCAAAATCCCTTA
TAAATCAAAAGAATAGACCGAGATAGGGTTGAGTGTTGTTCCAGTTTGGAACAAGAGTCCACTATTAAAG
AACGTGGACTCCAACGTCAAAGG
[49 nt withheld, positions 1844-1892]
T
[91 nt withheld, positions 1894-1984]
G
[124 nt withheld, positions 1986-2109]
CAGGTGGCACTTTTCGGGGAAATGTGCGCGGAACCCCTATTTGTTTATTTTTCTAAATACATTCAAATAT
GTATCCGCTCATGAGACAATAACCCTGATAAATGCTTCAATAATATTGAAAAAGGAAGAGTCCTGAGGCG
GAAAGAACCAGCTGTGGAATGTGTGTCAGTTAGGGTGTGGAAAGTCCCCAGGCTCCCCAGCAGGCAGAAG
TATGCAAAGCATGCATCTCAATTAGTCAGCAACCAGGTGTGGAAAGTCCCCAGGCTCCCCAGCAGGCAGA
AGTATGCAAAGCATGCATCTCAATTAGTCAGCAACCATAGTCCCGCCCCTAACTCCGCCCATCCCGCCCC
TAACTCCGCCCAGTTCCGCCCATTCTCCGCCCCATGGCTGACTAATTTTTTTTATTTATGCAGAGGCCGA
GGCCGCCTCGGCCTCTGAGCTATTCCAGAAGTAGTGAGGAGGCTTTTTTGGAGGCCTAGGCTTTTGCAAA
GATCGATCAAGAGACAGGATGAGGATCGTTTCGCATGATTGAACAAGATGGATTGCACGCAGGTTCTCCG
GCCGCTTGGGTGGAGAGGCTATTCGGCTATGACTGGGCACAACAGACAATCGGCTGCTCTGATGCCGCCG
TGTTCCGGCTGTCAGCGCAGGGGCGCCCGGTTCTTTTTGTCAAGACCGACCTGTCCGGTGCCCTGAATGA
ACTGCAAGACGAGGCAGCGCGGCTATCGTGGCTGGCCACGACGGGCGTTCCTTGCGCAGCTGTGCTCGAC
GTTGTCACTGAAGCGGGAAGGGACTGGCTGCTATTGGGCGAAGTGCCGGGGCAGGATCTCCTGTCATCTC
ACCTTGCTCCTGCCGAGAAAGTATCCATCATGGCTGATGCAATGCGGCGGCTGCATACGCTTGATCCGGC
TACCTGCCCATTCGACCACCAAGCGAAACATCGCATCGAGCGAGCACGTACTCGGATGGAAGCCGGTCTT
GTCGATCAGGATGATCTGGACGAAGAGCATCAGGGGCTCGCGCCAGCCGAACTGTTCGCCAGGCTCAAGG
CGAGCATGCCCGACGGCGAGGATCTCGTCGTGACCCATGGCGATGCCTGCTTGCCGAATATCATGGTGGA
AAATGGCCGCTTTTCTGGATTCATCGACTGTGGCCGGCTGGGTGTGGCGGACCGCTATCAGGACATAGCG
TTGGCTACCCGTGATATTGCTGAAGAGCTTGGCGGCGAATGGGCTGACCGCTTCCTCGTGCTTTACGGTA
TCGCCGCTCCCGATTCGCAGCGCATCGCCTTCTATCGCCTTCTTGACGAGTTCTTCTGAGCGGGACTCTG
GGGTTCGAAATGACCGACCAAGCGACGCCCAACCTGCCATCACGAGATTTCGATTCCACCGCCGCCTTCT
ATGAAAGGTTGGGCTTCGGAATCGTTTTCCGGGACGCCGGCTGGATGATCCTCCAGCGCGGGGATCTCAT
GCTGGAGTTCTTCGCCCACCCTAGGGGGAGGCTAACTGAAACACGGAAGGAGACAATACCGGAAGGAACC
CGCGCTATGACGGCAATAAAAAGACAGAATAAAACGCACGGTGTTGGGTCGTTTGTTCATAAACGCGGGG
TTCGGTCCCAGGGCTGGCACTCTGTCGATACCCCACCGAGACCCCATTGGGGCCAATACGCCCGCGTTTC
TTCCTTTTCCCCACCCCACCCCCCAAGTTCGGGTGAAGGCCCAGGGCTCGCAGCCAACGTCGGGGCGGCA
GGCCCTGCCATAGCCTCAGGTTACTCATATATACTTTAGATTGATTTAAAACTTCATTTTTAATTTAAAA
GGATCTAGGTGAAGATCCTTTTTGATAATCTCATGACCAAAATCCCTTAACGTGAGTTTTCGTTCCACTG
AGCGTCAGACCCCGTAGAAAAGATCAAAGGATCTTCTTGAGATCCTTTTTTTCTGCGCGTAATCTGCTGC
TTGCAAACAAAAAAACCACCGCTACCAGCGGTGGTTTGTTTGCCGGATCAAGAGCTACCAACTCTTTTTC
CGAAGGTAACTGGCTTCAGCAGAGCGCAGATACCAAATACTGTTCTTCTAGTGTAGCCGTAGTTAGGCCA
CCACTTCAAGAACTCTGTAGCACCGCCTACATACCTCGCTCTGCTAATCCTGTTACCAGTGGCTGCTGCC
AGTGGCGATAAGTCGTGTCTTACCGGGTTGGACTCAAGACGATAGTTACCGGATAAGGCGCAGCGGTCGG
GCTGAACGGGGGGTTCGTGCACACAGCCCAGCTTGGAGCGAACGACCTACACCGAACTGAGATACCTACA
GCGTGAGCTATGAGAAAGCGCCACGCTTCCCGAAGGGAGAAAGGCGGACAGGTATCCGGTAAGCGGCAGG
GTCGGAACAGGAGAGCGCACGAGGGAGCTTCCAGGGGGAAACGCCTGGTATCTTTATAGTCCTGTCGGGT
TTCGCCACCTCTGACTTGAGCGTCGATTTTTGTGATGCTCGTCAGGGGGGCGGAGCCTATGGAAAAACGC
CAGCAACGCGGCCTTTTTACGGTTCCTGGCCTTTTGCTGGCCTTTTGCTCACATGTTCTTTCCTGCGTTA
TCCCCTGATTCTGTGGATAACCGTAT
Features (pLannotate 1.2.2; 14 found; start..end, strand, type, name):
     74..377     +  enhancer       CMV enhancer: human cytomegalovirus immediate early enhancer
    378..581     +  promoter       CMV promoter: human cytomegalovirus (CMV) immediate early promoter
    626..1336    +  CDS            mRuby2: mRuby2 is a basic (constitutively fluorescent) red fluorescent protein published in 2012, derived from Entacmaea quadricolor. It has moderate acid sensitivity.
   1337..1402    +  misc_feature   MCS: multiple cloning site
   1419..1503    +  CDS            large T antigen (fragment): large T antigen from SV40 (simian virus 40)
   1526..1647    +  polyA_signal   SV40 poly(A) signal: SV40 polyadenylation signal
   1681..2109    -  rep_origin     f1 ori (sequence partly withheld): f1 bacteriophage origin of replication; arrow indicates direction of (+) strand synthesis
   2136..2240    +  promoter       AmpR promoter: bla
   2242..2599    +  promoter       SV40 promoter: SV40 enhancer and early promoter
   2634..3428    +  CDS            NeoR/KanR: aminoglycoside phosphotransferase from Tn5; aph(3')-II (or nptII); confers resistance to neomycin, kanamycin, and G418 (Geneticin®)
   3449..3601    +  CDS            ble (fragment): BLE_KLEPN - Experimental evidence at protein level: Swiss-Prot protein existence level 1. Binding protein with a strong affinity to the bleomycin family of antibiotics. Binds to CL990; an antimitotic-antibiotic compound. From Klebsiella pneumoniae.
   3660..3707    +  polyA_signal   HSV TK poly(A) signal: herpes simplex virus thymidine kinase polyadenylation signal (Cole and Stacy, 1985)
   3798..3814    -  polyA_signal   bGH poly(A) signal (fragment): bovine growth hormone polyadenylation signal
   4036..4624    +  rep_origin     ori: high-copy-number ColE1/pMB1/pBR322/pUC origin of replication
