[The description below was written by a language model from this plasmid's Addgene catalogue record, the feature table of its GenBank file and pLannotate feature annotations shown in this document.]
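Description:
mRuby2-C1 is an empty mammalian expression backbone of the "C1" cloning-vector type, designed for making fusions in which the red fluorescent protein mRuby2 sits at the N terminus of a protein of interest. The human cytomegalovirus immediate early enhancer and promoter drive the mRuby2 coding sequence, which is preceded by a Kozak consensus for efficient translation initiation. It is followed directly by a multiple cloning site and then an SV40 polyadenylation signal. A gene inserted in frame into the cloning site is therefore expressed as an mRuby2-tagged fusion, and no insert is present in the deposited plasmid. mRuby2 is a monomeric, constitutively fluorescent red protein derived from mRuby (originally from Entacmaea quadricolor), with recorded excitation and emission maxima of 559 and 600 nm. It was described in work on improving FRET dynamic range with bright green and red fluorescent proteins.

The plasmid replicates in E. coli at high copy from a ColE1/pUC-type origin and also carries an f1 phage origin. A single Tn5 aminoglycoside phosphotransferase gene (NeoR/KanR) serves both hosts. A bacterial bla-type promoter gives kanamycin resistance in bacteria, while the adjacent SV40 enhancer/early promoter and a downstream HSV TK polyadenylation signal give G418 selection in mammalian cells, allowing stable lines to be derived. The short large T antigen, ble and bGH fragments in the annotation appear to be partial matches rather than functional elements.

The sequenced record is 4,725 nt, slightly less than the 4,750 bp catalogue size. The accompanying GenBank record covers only a 994 bp stretch from the end of the CMV promoter through mRuby2 and the cloning site. Its "truncated CMV" label probably reflects that partial coverage rather than a shortened promoter.
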