Addgene plasmid #54768: mRuby2-C1
Purpose: (Empty Backbone) Localization: C1 Cloning Vector, Excitation: 559, Emission: 600
Depositing lab: Michael Davidson. Depositing organization: Florida State University, Tallahassee. Publication: Improving FRET dynamic range with bright green and red fluorescent proteins. Lam AJ, St-Pierre F, Gong Y, Marshall JD, Cranfill PJ, Baird MA, McKeown MR, Wiedenmann J, Davidson MW, Schnitzer MJ, Tsien RY, Lin MZ. Nat Methods. 2012 Sep 9. doi: 10.1038/nmeth.2171. PubMed 22961245.
Backbone
  Vector backbone: mRuby2-C1
  Backbone size (bp): 4750
  Vector type: Mammalian Expression
  Selectable markers: Neomycin (select with G418)
  Tag / fusion protein: mRuby2 (N terminal on backbone)
Growth in bacteria
  Bacterial resistance: Kanamycin, 50 μg/mL
  Growth temperature: 37°C
  Growth strain: DH5alpha
  Copy number: High Copy
Gene/Insert
  Gene/Insert name: None
  Tag / fusion protein: mRuby2 (N terminal on backbone)
Terms and licenses: Academic/Nonprofit Terms; Industry Terms
Depositor comments: . Excitation = 559; Emission = 600
How to cite: mRuby2-C1 was a gift from Michael Davidson (Addgene plasmid # 54768 ; http://n2t.net/addgene:54768 ; RRID:Addgene_54768)
