LOCUS       Exported 994 bp ds-DNA linear SYN 21-MAY-2021
DEFINITION  Localization: C1 Cloning Vector, Excitation: 559, Emission: 600.
ACCESSION   .
VERSION     .
KEYWORDS    mRuby2-C1
SOURCE      synthetic DNA construct
  ORGANISM  synthetic DNA construct
REFERENCE   1 (bases 1 to 994)
  AUTHORS   Lam AJ, St-Pierre F, Gong Y, Marshall JD, Cranfill PJ, Baird MA,
            McKeown MR, Wiedenmann J, Davidson MW, Schnitzer MJ, Tsien RY, Lin
            MZ
  TITLE     Improving FRET dynamic range with bright green and red fluorescent
            proteins.
  JOURNAL   Nat Methods. 2012 Sep 9. doi: 10.1038/nmeth.2171.
  PUBMED    22961245
REFERENCE   2 (bases 1 to 994)
  AUTHORS   .
  TITLE     Direct Submission
  JOURNAL   Exported May 21, 2021 from SnapGene Server 1.1.58
            http://www.snapgene.com
FEATURES             Location/Qualifiers
     source          1..994
                     /organism="synthetic DNA construct"
                     /mol_type="other DNA"
     promoter        3..54
                     /label=CMVd2 promoter
                     /note="truncated human cytomegalovirus (CMV) immediate
                     early promoter that yields moderately reduced expression
                     relative to the full-length promoter"
     primer_bind     5..25
                     /label=CMV-F
                     /note="Human CMV immediate early promoter, forward primer"
     regulatory      93..102
                     /regulatory_class="other"
                     /note="vertebrate consensus sequence for strong initiation
                     of translation (Kozak, 1987)"
     CDS             99..809
                     /codon_start=1
                     /product="monomeric red fluorescent protein derived from
                     mRuby, with improved photophysical properties (Lam et al.,
                     2012)"
                     /label=mRuby2
                     /translation="MVSKGEELIKENMRMKVVMEGSVNGHQFKCTGEGEGNPYMGTQTM
                     RIKVIEGGPLPFAFDILATSFMYGSRTFIKYPKGIPDFFKQSFPEGFTWERVTRYEDGG
                     VVTVMQDTSLEDGCLVYHVQVRGVNFPSNGPVMQKKTKGWEPNTEMMYPADGGLRGYTH
                     MALKVDGGGHLSCSFVTTYRSKKTVGNIKMPGIHAVDHRLERLEESDNEMFVVQREHAV
                     AKFAGLGGGMDELYK"
     misc_feature    810..875
                     /label=MCS
                     /note="multiple cloning site"
ORIGIN
        1 ttgacgcaaa tgggcggtag gcgtgtacgg tgggaggtct atataagcag agctggttta
       61 gtgaaccgtc agatccgcta gcgctaccgg tcgccaccat ggtgtctaag ggcgaagagc
      121 tgatcaagga aaatatgcgt atgaaggtgg tcatggaagg ttcggtcaac ggccaccaat
      181 tcaaatgcac aggtgaagga gaaggcaatc cgtacatggg aactcaaacc atgaggatca
      241 aagtcatcga gggaggaccc ctgccatttg cctttgacat tcttgccacg tcgttcatgt
      301 atggcagccg tacttttatc aagtacccga aaggcattcc tgatttcttt aaacagtcct
      361 ttcctgaggg ttttacttgg gaaagagtta cgagatacga agatggtgga gtcgtcaccg
      421 tcatgcagga caccagcctt gaggatggct gtctcgttta ccacgtccaa gtcagagggg
      481 taaactttcc ctccaatggt cccgtgatgc agaagaagac caagggttgg gagcctaata
      541 cagagatgat gtatccagca gatggtggtc tgaggggata cactcatatg gcactgaaag
      601 ttgatggtgg tggccatctg tcttgctctt tcgtaacaac ttacaggtca aaaaagaccg
      661 tcgggaacat caagatgccc ggtatccatg ccgttgatca ccgcctggaa aggttagagg
      721 aaagtgacaa tgaaatgttc gtagtacaac gcgaacacgc agttgccaag ttcgccgggc
      781 ttggtggtgg gatggacgag ctgtacaagt ccggactcag atctcgagct caagcttcga
      841 attctgcagt cgacggtacc gcgggcccgg gatccaccgg atctagataa ctgatcataa
      901 tcagccatac cacatttgta gaggttttac ttgctttaaa aaacctccca cacctccccc
      961 tgaacctgaa acataaaatg aatgcaattg ttgt
//
