>Addgene plasmid #54768 | mRuby2-C1 | addgene partial sequence | sequence record 91048 | CMV-F 5'-CGCAAATGGGCGGTAGGCGTG-3'
AGTGAACCGTCAGATCCGCTAGCGCTACCGGTCGCCACCATGGTGTCTAAGGGCGAAGAGCTGATCAAGG
AAAATATGCGTATGAAGGTGGTCATGGAAGGTTCGGTCAACGGCCACCAATTCAAATGCACAGGTGAAGG
AGAAGGCAATCCGTACATGGGAACTCAAACCATGAGGATCAAAGTCATCGAGGGAGGACCCCTGCCATTT
GCCTTTGACATTCTTGCCACGTCGTTCATGTATGGCAGCCGTACTTTTATCAAGTACCCGAAAGGCATTC
CTGATTTCTTTAAACAGTCCTTTCCTGAGGGTTTTACTTGGGAAAGAGTTACGAGATACGAAGATGGTGG
AGTCGTCACCGTCATGCAGGACACCAGCCTTGAGGATGGCTGTCTCGTTTACCACGTCCAAGTCAGAGGG
GTAAACTTTCCCTCCAATGGTCCCGTGATGCAGAAGAAGACCAAGGGTTGGGAGCCTAATACAGAGATGA
TGTATCCAGCAGATGGTGGTCTGAGGGGATACACTCATATGGCACTGAAAGTTGATGGTGGTGGCCATCT
GTCTTGCTCTTTCGTAACAACTTACAGGTCAAAAAAGACCGTCGGGAACATCAAGATGCCCGGTATCCAT
GCCGTTGATCACCGCCTGGAAAGGTTAGAGGAAAGTGACAATGAAATGTTCGTAGTACAACGCGAACACG
CAGTTGCCAAGTTCGCCGGGCTTGGTGGTGGGATGGACGAGCTGTACAAGTCCGGACTCAGATCTCGAGC
TCAAGCTTCGAATTCTGCAGTCGACGGTACCGCGG
